>Addgene plasmid #99525 | pKan-PCUP1-AID*(N) | addgene full sequence | sequence record 192007 | Addgene NGS Result
CTAGTTAGAAAAAGACATTTTTGCTGTCAGTCACTGTCAAGAGATTCTTTTGCTGGCATTTCTTCTAGAA
GCAAAAAGAGCGATGCGTCTTTTCCGCTGAACCGTTCCAGCAAAAAAGACTACCAACGCAATATGGATTG
TCAGAATCATATAAAAGAGAAGCAAATAACTCCTTGTCTTGTATCAATTGCATTATAATATCTTCTTGTT
AGTGCAATATCATATAGAAGTCATCGAAATAGATATTAAGAAAAACAAACTGTAACGAATTCATGCCTAA
AGATCCAGCCAAACCTCCGGCCAAGGCACAAGTTGTGGGATGGCCACCGGTGAGATCATACCGGAAGAAC
GTGATGGTTTCCTGCCAAAAATCAAGCGGTGGCCCGGAGGCGGCGGCGTTCGTGAAGGTATCAATGCTCG
AGGAAGAACTTCAAATTGAATCTAAGGACTTGGGAGCTGGTGCAGGCGCTGGAGCGGGTGCCAGAGCTCG
GTACCAGCTTTTGTTCCCTTTAGTGAGGGTTAATTTCGAGCTTGGCGTAATCATGGTCATAGCTGTTTCC
TGTGTGAAATTGTTATCCGCTCACAATTCCACACAACATACGAGCCGGAAGCATAAAGTGTAAAGCCTGG
GGTGCCTAATGAGTGAGCTAACTCACATTAATTGCGTTGCGCTCACTGCCCGCTTTCCAGTCGGGAAACC
TGTCGTGCCAGCTGCATTAATGAATCGGCCAACGCGCGGGGAGAGGCGGTTTGCGTATTGGGCGCTCTTC
CGCTTCCTCGCTCACTGACTCGCTGCGCTCGGTCGTTCGGCTGCGGCGAGCGGTATCAGCTCACTCAAAG
GCGGTAATACGGTTATCCACAGAATCAGGGGATAACGCAGGAAAGAACATGTGAGCAAAAGGCCAGCAAA
AGGCCAGGAACCGTAAAAAGGCCGCGTTGCTGGCGTTTTTCCATAGGCTCCGCCCCCCTGACGAGCATCA
CAAAAATCGACGCTCAAGTCAGAGGTGGCGAAACCCGACAGGACTATAAAGATACCAGGCGTTTCCCCCT
GGAAGCTCCCTCGTGCGCTCTCCTGTTCCGACCCTGCCGCTTACCGGATACCTGTCCGCCTTTCTCCCTT
CGGGAAGCGTGGCGCTTTCTCATAGCTCACGCTGTAGGTATCTCAGTTCGGTGTAGGTCGTTCGCTCCAA
GCTGGGCTGTGTGCACGAACCCCCCGTTCAGCCCGACCGCTGCGCCTTATCCGGTAACTATCGTCTTGAG
TCCAACCCGGTAAGACACGACTTATCGCCACTGGCAGCAGCCACTGGTAACAGGATTAGCAGAGCGAGGT
ATGTAGGCGGTGCTACAGAGTTCTTGAAGTGGTGGCCTAACTACGGCTACACTAGAAGAACAGTATTTGG
TATCTGCGCTCTGCTGAAGCCAGTTACCTTCGGAAAAAGAGTTGGTAGCTCTTGATCCGGCAAACAAACC
ACCGCTGGTAGCGGTGGTTTTTTTGTTTGCAAGCAGCAGATTACGCGCAGAAAAAAAGGATCTCAAGAAG
ATCCTTTGATCTTTTCTACGGGGTCTGACGCTCAGTGGAACGAAAACTCACGTTAAGGGATTTTGGTCAT
GAGATTATCAAAAAGGATCTTCACCTAGATCCTTTTAAATTAAAAATGAAGTTTTAAATCAATCTAAAGT
ATATATGAGTAAACTTGGTCTGACAGTTACCAATGCTTAATCAGTGAGGCACCTATCTCAGCGATCTGTC
TATTTCGTTCATCCATAGTTGCCTGACTCCCCGTCGTGTAGATAACTACGATACGGGAGGGCTTACCATC
TGGCCCCAGTGCTGCAATGATACCGCGAGACCCACGCTCACCGGCTCCAGATTTATCAGCAATAAACCAG
CCAGCCGGAAGGGCCGAGCGCAGAAGTGGTCCTGCAACTTTATCCGCCTCCATCCAGTCTATTAATTGTT
GCCGGGAAGCTAGAGTAAGTAGTTCGCCAGTTAATAGTTTGCGCAACGTTGTTGCCATTGCTACAGGCAT
CGTGGTGTCACGCTCGTCGTTTGGTATGGCTTCATTCAGCTCCGGTTCCCAACGATCAAGGCGAGTTACA
TGATCCCCCATGTTGTGCAAAAAAGCGGTTAGCTCCTTCGGTCCTCCGATCGTTGTCAGAAGTAAGTTGG
CCGCAGTGTTATCACTCATGGTTATGGCAGCACTGCATAATTCTCTTACTGTCATGCCATCCGTAAGATG
CTTTTCTGTGACTGGTGAGTACTCAACCAAGTCATTCTGAGAATAGTGTATGCGGCGACCGAGTTGCTCT
TGCCCGGCGTCAATACGGGATAATACCGCGCCACATAGCAGAACTTTAAAAGTGCTCATCATTGGAAAAC
GTTCTTCGGGGCGAAAACTCTCAAGGATCTTACCGCTGTTGAGATCCAGTTCGATGTAACCCACTCGTGC
ACCCAACTGATCTTCAGCATCTTTTACTTTCACCAGCGTTTCTGGGTGAGCAAAAACAGGAAGGCAAAAT
GCCGCAAAAAAGGGAATAAGGGCGACACGGAAATGTTGAATACTCATACTCTTCCTTTTTCAATATTATT
GAAGCATTTATCAGGGTTATTGTCTCATGAGCGGATACATATTTGAATGTATTTAGAAAAATAAACAAAT
AGGGGTTCCGCGCACATTTCCCCGAAAAGTGCCACCTGACGTCTAAGAAACCATTATTATCATGACATTA
ACCTATAAAAATAGGCGTATCACGAGGCCCTTTCGTCTCGCGCGTTTCGGTGATGACGGTGAAAACCTCT
GACACATGCAGCTCCCGGAGACGGTCACAGCTTGTCTGTAAGCGGATGCCGGGAGCAGACAAGCCCGTCA
GGGCGCGTCAGCGGGTGTTGGCGGGTGTCGGGGCTGGCTTAACTATGCGGCATCAGAGCAGATTGTACTG
AGAGTGCACCATACCACCTTTTCAATTCATCATTTTTTTTTTATTCTTTTTTTTGATTTCGGTTTCCTTG
AAATTTTTTTGATTCGGTAATCTCCGAACAGAAGGAAGAACGAAGGAAGGAGCACAGACTTAGATTGGTA
TATATACGCATATGTAGTGTTGAAGAAACATGAAATTGCCCAGTATTCTTAACCCAACTGCACAGAACAA
AAACCTGCAGGAAACGAAGATAAATCATGTCGAAAGCTACATATAAGGAACGTGCTGCTACTCATCCTAG
TCCTGTTGCTGCCAAGCTATTTAATATCATGCACGAAAAGCAAACAAACTTGTGTGCTTCATTGGATGTT
CGTACCACCAAGGAATTACTGGAGTTAGTTGAAGCATTAGGTCCCAAAATTTGTTTACTAAAAACACATG
TGGATATCTTGACTGATTTTTCCATGGAGGGCACAGTTAAGCCGCTAAAGGCATTATCCGCCAAGTACAA
TTTTTTACTCTTCGAAGACAGAAAATTTGCTGACATTGGTAATACAGTCAAATTGCAGTACTCTGCGGGT
GTATACAGAATAGCAGAATGGGCAGACATTACGAATGCACACGGTGTGGTGGGCCCAGGTATTGTTAGCG
GTTTGAAGCAGGCGGCAGAAGAAGTAACAAAGGAACCTAGAGGCCTTTTGATGTTAGCAGAATTGTCATG
CAAGGGCTCCCTATCTACTGGAGAATATACTAAGGGTACTGTTGACATTGCGAAGAGCGACAAAGATTTT
GTTATCGGCTTTATTGCTCAAAGAGACATGGGTGGAAGAGATGAAGGTTACGATTGGTTGATTATGACAC
CCGGTGTGGGTTTAGATGACAAGGGAGACGCATTGGGTCAACAGTATAGAACCGTGGATGATGTGGTCTC
TACAGGATCTGACATTATTATTGTTGGAAGAGGACTATTTGCAAAGGGAAGGGATGCTAAGGTAGAGGGT
GAACGTTACAGAAAAGCAGGCTGGGAAGCATATTTGAGAAGATGCGGCCAGCAAAACTAAAAAACTGTAT
TATAAGTAAATGCATGTATACTAAACTCACAAATTAGAGCTTCAATTTAATTATATCAGTTATTACCCTA
TGCGGTGTGAAATACCGCACAGATGCGTAAGGAGAAAATACCGCATCAGGAAATTGTAAGCGTTAATATT
TTGTTAAAATTCGCGTTAAATTTTTGTTAAATCAGCTCATTTTTTAACCAATAGGCCGAAATCGGCAAAA
TCCCTTATAAATCAAAAGAATAGACCGAGATAGGGT
[37 nt withheld, positions 4237-4273]
AAAGAACGTGGACTCCAACGTCAAAGG
[49 nt withheld, positions 4301-4349]
T
[91 nt withheld, positions 4351-4441]
G
[124 nt withheld, positions 4443-4566]
CCATTCGCCATTCAGGCTGCGCAACTGTTGGGAAGGGCGATCGGTGCGGGCCTCTTCGCTATTACGCCAG
CTGGCGAAAGGGGGATGTGCTGCAAGGCGATTAAGTTGGGTAACGCCAGGGTTTTCCCAGTCACGACGTT
GTAAAACGACGGCCAGTGAATTGTAATACGACTCACTATAGGGCGAATTGGAGCTCCACCGCGGTGGCGG
CCGCCAGCTGAAGCTTCGTACGCTGCAGGTCGACGGATCCCCGGGTTAATTAAGGCGCGCCAGATCTGTT
TAGCTTGCCTCGTCCCCGCCGGGTCACCCGGCCAGCGACATGGAGGCCCAGAATACCCTCCTTGACAGTC
TTGACGTGCGCAGCTCAGGGGCATGATGTGACTGTCGCCCGTACATTTAGCCCATACATCCCCATGTATA
ATCATTTGCATCCATACATTTTGATGGCCGCACGGCGCGAAGCAAAAATTACGGCTCCTCGCTGCAGACC
TGCGAGCAGGGAAACGCTCCCCTCACAGACGCGTTGAATTGTCCCCACGCCGCGCCCCTGTAGAGAAATA
TAAAAGGTTAGGATTTGCCACTGAGGTTCTTCTTTCATATACTTCCTTTTAAAATCTTGCTAGGATACAG
TTCTCACATCACATCCGAACATAAACAACCATGGGTAAGGAAAAGACTCACGTTTCGAGGCCGCGATTAA
ATTCCAACATGGATGCTGATTTATATGGGTATAAATGGGCTCGCGATAATGTCGGGCAATCAGGTGCGAC
AATCTATCGATTGTATGGGAAGCCCGATGCGCCAGAGTTGTTTCTGAAACATGGCAAAGGTAGCGTTGCC
AATGATGTTACAGATGAGATGGTCAGACTAAACTGGCTGACGGAATTTATGCCTCTTCCGACCATCAAGC
ATTTTATCCGTACTCCTGATGATGCATGGTTACTCACCACTGCGATCCCCGGCAAAACAGCATTCCAGGT
ATTAGAAGAATATCCTGATTCAGGTGAAAATATTGTTGATGCGCTGGCAGTGTTCCTGCGCCGGTTGCAT
TCGATTCCTGTTTGTAATTGTCCTTTTAACAGCGATCGCGTATTTCGTCTCGCTCAGGCGCAATCACGAA
TGAATAACGGTTTGGTTGATGCGAGTGATTTTGATGACGAGCGTAATGGCTGGCCTGTTGAACAAGTCTG
GAAAGAAATGCATAAGCTTTTGCCATTCTCACCGGATTCAGTCGTCACTCATGGTGATTTCTCACTTGAT
AACCTTATTTTTGACGAGGGGAAATTAATAGGTTGTATTGATGTTGGACGAGTCGGAATCGCAGACCGAT
ACCAGGATCTTGCCATCCTATGGAACTGCCTCGGTGAGTTTTCTCCTTCATTACAGAAACGGCTTTTTCA
AAAATATGGTATTGATAATCCTGATATGAATAAATTGCAGTTTCATTTGATGCTCGATGAGTTTTTCTAA
TCAGTACTGACAATAAAAAGATTCTTGTTTTCAAGAACTTGTCATTTGTATAGTTTTTTTATATTGTAGT
TGTTCTATTTTAATCAAATGTTAGCGTGATTTATATTTTTTTTCGCCTCGACATCATCTGCCCAGATGCG
AAGTTAAGTGCGCAGAAAGTAATATCATGCGTCAATCGTATGTGAATGCTGGTCGCTATACTGCTGTCGA
TTCGATACTAACGCCGCCATCCAGTGTCGAAAACGAGGCGGCCGCTCTAGAA
Features (pLannotate 1.2.2; 20 found; start..end, strand, type, name):
      1..235     +  promoter       CUP1 promoter: S. cerevisiae CUP1; inducible metallothionein promoter, regulated by Cu2+
    276..416     +  CDS            mini-AID (fragment): minimal degron from the auxin-responsive IAA17 protein of Arabidopsis thaliana (Kubota et al., 2013) acts as an auxin-inducible degron (AID) in the presence of TIR1
    507..525     -  promoter       T3 promoter: promoter for bacteriophage T3 RNA polymerase
    570..586     -  protein_bind   lac operator: The lac repressor binds to the lac operator to inhibit transcription in E. coli. This inhibition can be relieved by adding lactose or isopropyl-β-D-thiogalactopyranoside (IPTG). lac repressor encoded by lacI
    594..624     -  promoter       lac promoter: promoter for the E. coli lac operon
    639..660     -  protein_bind   CAP binding site: CAP binding activates transcription in the presence of cAMP. E. coli catabolite activator protein
    673..765     -  CDS            lacI (fragment): lac repressor; lacI; The lac repressor binds to the lac operator to inhibit transcription in E. coli. This inhibition can be relieved by adding lactose or isopropyl-β-D-thiogalactopyranoside (IPTG).
    948..1536    -  rep_origin     ori: high-copy-number ColE1/pMB1/pBR322/pUC origin of replication
   1707..2567    -  CDS            AmpR: β-lactamase; bla; confers resistance to ampicillin, carbenicillin, and related antibiotics
   2568..2672    -  promoter       AmpR promoter: bla
   2767..2802    +  CDS            rop (fragment): Rop protein, which maintains plasmids at low copy number; rop
   2904..2953    +  misc_feature   bom (fragment): basis of mobility region from pBR322
   2961..3176    +  promoter       URA3 promoter: S. cerevisiae URA3
   3177..3980    +  CDS            URA3: orotidine-5'-phosphate decarboxylase, required for uracil biosynthesis; S. cerevisiae URA3; yeast auxotrophic marker, counterselectable with 5-fluoroorotic acid (5-FOA)
   4059..4110    +  misc_feature   bom (fragment): basis of mobility region from pBR322
   4138..4566    -  rep_origin     f1 ori (sequence partly withheld): f1 bacteriophage origin of replication; arrow indicates direction of (+) strand synthesis
   4570..4727    -  CDS            lacZα (fragment): LacZα fragment of β-galactosidase; lacZ fragment
   4730..4748    +  promoter       T7 promoter: promoter for bacteriophage T7 RNA polymerase
   4757..4780    +  misc_feature   MCS (fragment): pBluescript multiple cloning site
   4883..6239    +  gene           kanMX: yeast selectable marker conferring kanamycin resistance (Wach et al., 1994)
