[The description below was written by a language model from this plasmid's Addgene catalogue record and pLannotate feature annotations shown in this document.]
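Description:
pKan-PCUP1-AID*(N) is a pRS306-derived plasmid that serves as a PCR template for amplifying an N-terminal tagging cassette for Saccharomyces cerevisiae, rather than as a vector meant to be maintained in yeast. It is propagated in E. coli at high copy through a ColE1/pUC-type origin with ampicillin resistance (bla). It also retains other features of the pRS/pBluescript lineage: an f1 origin, T3 and T7 promoters, lac promoter/operator and lacZα remnants, and the yeast URA3 marker with its own promoter. No yeast replication origin is annotated, consistent with the integrative pRS306 parent.

The functional module reads across the circular sequence junction as a kanMX marker followed by the CUP1 promoter and then the AID* degron. kanMX confers G418 resistance in yeast and allows selection of integrants. The CUP1 metallothionein promoter is copper-regulated and replaces the native promoter of the targeted gene. AID* is a shortened degron comprising residues 71–117 of the Arabidopsis thaliana IAA17 (AXR3) protein; the annotation software labels it as a mini-AID fragment.

When the cassette is amplified with primers carrying homology to a chosen locus and integrated just upstream of an open reading frame, it places that gene under copper-controlled transcription and fuses the degron to the protein's N-terminus. In strains expressing the auxin receptor F-box protein TIR1, which this plasmid does not supply, adding auxin triggers ubiquitin-dependent degradation of the tagged protein. This gives rapid conditional depletion, useful for essential genes or for proteins that do not tolerate C-terminal tags. The record lists no epitope tag, and the cloning sites used to build the plasmid are recorded as unknown.
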