Addgene plasmid #99525: pKan-PCUP1-AID*(N)
Purpose: N-terminal AID* degron cassette with CUP1 promoter and KanR marker for S. cerevisiae
Depositing lab: Helle Ulrich. Depositing organization: Cancer Research UK. Publication: An expanded tool kit for the auxin-inducible degron system in budding yeast. Morawska M, Ulrich HD. Yeast. 2013 Sep;30(9):341-51. doi: 10.1002/yea.2967. Epub 2013 Jul 23. PubMed 23836714.
Backbone
  Vector backbone: pRS306 derivative
  Vector type: PCR template for yeast tagging cassette
  Selectable markers: Neomycin (select with G418)
Growth in bacteria
  Bacterial resistance: Ampicillin, 100 μg/mL
  Growth temperature: 37°C
  Growth strain: DH5alpha
  Copy number: High Copy
Gene/Insert
  Gene/Insert name: IAA17(71-117) (alt names: AID (Auxin-inducible degron); AXR3)
  Species: A. thaliana (mustard weed)
  Entrez Gene: AXR3 (a.k.a. AT1G04250, AUXIN RESISTANT 3, AtIAA17, F19P19.31, F19P19_31, IAA17, indole-3-acetic acid inducible 17)
  Promoter: CUP1
  Cloning method: Restriction Enzyme; 5′ cloning site Unknown (unknown if destroyed); 3′ cloning site Unknown (unknown if destroyed)
  Sequencing primers: 5′ CGTACGCTGCAGGTCGAC; 3′ GCTGGTACCGAGCTCTGG
Resource information
  A portion of this plasmid was derived from a plasmid made by: The parent vector encoding AID was a kind gift from Masato Kanemaki (National Institute of Genetics, Mishima, Japan).
Terms and licenses: Academic/Nonprofit Terms; Industry Terms: Not Available to Industry
How to cite: pKan-PCUP1-AID*(N) was a gift from Helle Ulrich (Addgene plasmid # 99525 ; http://n2t.net/addgene:99525 ; RRID:Addgene_99525)
